Addgene plasmid #116970: pFS_0358_pET30-RT-CRISPR_Micromonospora_rosaria_ARRAY_1_RC
Purpose: Expresses MrRT-Cas1-Cas2 under pT7lac promoter, encodes MrCRISPR array 1 RC, compatible with SENECA acquisition readout
Depositing lab: Randall Platt. Depositing organization: ETH Zurich (Swiss Federal Institute of Technology). Publication: Transcriptional recording by CRISPR spacer acquisition from RNA. Schmidt F, Cherepkova MY, Platt RJ. Nature. 2018 Oct;562(7727):380-385. doi: 10.1038/s41586-018-0569-1. Epub 2018 Oct 3. PubMed 30283135.
Backbone
  Vector backbone: pET30b+
  Backbone manufacturer: Novagen
  Vector type: Bacterial Expression
Growth in bacteria
  Bacterial resistance: Kanamycin, 50 μg/mL
  Growth temperature: 37°C
  Growth strain: Stbl3
  Copy number: Low Copy
Gene/Insert
  Gene/Insert name: Micromonospora rosaria RT-Cas1-Cas2
  Species: Synthetic
  Promoter: T7
  Cloning method: Restriction Enzyme; 5′ cloning site Unknown (unknown if destroyed); 3′ cloning site Unknown (unknown if destroyed)
  Sequencing primers: 5′ T7; 3′ T7-term
Terms and licenses: Academic/Nonprofit Terms; Industry Terms: Not Available to Industry
Depositor comments: Please see the annotated GenBank file and the additional image file for the location of specific features in the sequence of this plasmid.
How to cite: pFS_0358_pET30-RT-CRISPR_Micromonospora_rosaria_ARRAY_1_RC was a gift from Randall Platt (Addgene plasmid # 116970 ; http://n2t.net/addgene:116970 ; RRID:Addgene_116970)
