[The description below was written by a language model from this plasmid's Addgene catalogue record and pLannotate feature annotations shown in this document.]
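Description:
pFS_0358_pET30-RT-CRISPR_Micromonospora_rosaria_ARRAY_1_RC is a bacterial expression plasmid built on the Novagen pET30b+ backbone, about 7.1 kb in the sequenced record. It is propagated in E. coli from a ColE1/pMB1-type origin accompanied by the bom region and the rop gene, which keeps copy number low as catalogued, and it is selected with kanamycin through the aph(3')-Ia gene. Remnants of an M13/f1 origin and tetracycline-resistance gene fragments are annotated as backbone leftovers and are not functional elements of the design.

The payload is a synthetic operon encoding the Micromonospora rosaria RT-Cas1 fusion protein and Cas2, the spacer-acquisition module of a CRISPR system in which a reverse transcriptase domain is joined to the Cas1 integrase. Expression is driven by a T7 promoter followed by a lac operator, with the plasmid-borne lacI gene providing repression. Transcription therefore requires a host supplying T7 RNA polymerase and is inducible with IPTG. A T7 gene 10 ribosome binding site precedes the open reading frame region, a second partial RBS annotation further downstream is consistent with separate translation initiation for a second gene, and a T7 terminator closes the unit. The automated annotation does not label the RT-Cas1 or Cas2 coding sequences themselves, leaving that interval unannotated.

Just beyond the terminator, a CRISPR direct repeat is detected, corresponding to the M. rosaria CRISPR array 1 that the name marks as "RC", presumably reverse-complement orientation. The array serves as the landing site for new spacers, and the construct is stated to be compatible with the SENECA readout for selectively amplifying expanded arrays. It is used to test RNA-derived spacer acquisition for transcriptional recording.
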