Features (pLannotate 1.2.2; 19 found; start..end, strand, type, name):
     63..92      +  ncRNA          CRISPR-DR12: Accession: RF01325 - CRISPR RNA direct repeat element
    205..318     +  rep_origin     M13 ori (fragment): M13 bacteriophage origin of replication; arrow indicates direction of (+) strand synthesis
    344..401     +  promoter       AmpR promoter (fragment): bla
    410..1225    -  CDS            KanR: aminoglycoside phosphotransferase; aph(3')-Ia; confers resistance to kanamycin in bacteria or G418 (Geneticin®) in eukaryotes
   1347..1935    +  rep_origin     ori: high-copy-number ColE1/pMB1/pBR322/pUC origin of replication
   2121..2260    -  misc_feature   bom: basis of mobility region from pBR322
   2362..2553    -  CDS            rop: Rop protein, which maintains plasmids at low copy number; rop
   2570..2950    +  CDS            YPB1_ECOLX: Protein predicted: Swiss-Prot protein existence level 4. From Escherichia coli.
   3022..3313    -  CDS            TcR (fragment): tetracycline efflux protein; tet; confers resistance to tetracycline
   3328..3349    -  protein_bind   CAP binding site: CAP binding activates transcription in the presence of cAMP. E. coli catabolite activator protein
   3362..4444    -  CDS            lacI: lac repressor; lacI; The lac repressor binds to the lac operator to inhibit transcription in E. coli. This inhibition can be relieved by adding lactose or isopropyl-β-D-thiogalactopyranoside (IPTG).
   4445..4522    -  promoter       lacI promoter: lacI
   4530..4809    -  CDS            TcR (fragment): tetracycline efflux protein; tet; confers resistance to tetracycline
   4835..4853    +  promoter       T7 promoter: promoter for bacteriophage T7 RNA polymerase
   4854..4878    +  protein_bind   lac operator: The lac repressor binds to the lac operator to inhibit transcription in E. coli. This inhibition can be relieved by adding lactose or isopropyl-β-D-thiogalactopyranoside (IPTG). lac repressor encoded by lacI
   4893..4915    +  RBS            RBS: efficient ribosome binding site from bacteriophage T7 gene 10 (Olins and Rangwala, 1989)
   6606..6623    +  RBS            RBS (fragment): efficient ribosome binding site from bacteriophage T7 gene 10 (Olins and Rangwala, 1989)
   6930..6979    +  CDS            SET1 (fragment): solubility-enhancement tag derived from T7 phage gene 10B
   6987..7034    +  terminator     T7 terminator: transcription terminator for bacteriophage T7 RNA polymerase
>Addgene plasmid #116970 | pFS_0358_pET30-RT-CRISPR_Micromonospora_rosaria_ARRAY_1_RC | addgene full sequence | sequence record 229485 | Addgene NGS Result
CCAGGTCAGAATTTGCGATCCCTCCAGGGTTGTACCTCTTTCTGGACCTGGAGCCGGAGGATCGTTGCGA
TCCTTTCAGGGGTGATGAGCGACAAGCAGGTTGGGCGGTGGGTCGCGATGTTATCGAGGGCGAACTCCCT
CCCACGCTTAGCAACAGTTTCTATGCCCGCTGGGTTGGGCTGTGGATGGCGATGTCCCGCGGCCGCTATT
CTTTTGATTTATAAGGGATTTTGCCGATTTCGGCCTATTGGTTAAAAAATGAGCTGATTTAACAAAAATT
TAACGCGAATTTTAACAAAATATTAACGCTTACAATTTAGGTGGCACTTTTCGGGGAAATGTGCGCGGAA
CCCCTATTTGTTTATTTTTCTAAATACATTCAAATATGTATCCGCTCATGAATTAATTCTTAGAAAAACT
CATCGAGCATCAAATGAAACTGCAATTTATTCATATCAGGATTATCAATACCATATTTTTGAAAAAGCCG
TTTCTGTAATGAAGGAGAAAACTCACCGAGGCAGTTCCATAGGATGGCAAGATCCTGGTATCGGTCTGCG
ATTCCGACTCGTCCAACATCAATACAACCTATTAATTTCCCCTCGTCAAAAATAAGGTTATCAAGTGAGA
AATCACCATGAGTGACGACTGAATCCGGTGAGAATGGCAAAAGTTTATGCATTTCTTTCCAGACTTGTTC
AACAGGCCAGCCATTACGCTCGTCATCAAAATCACTCGCATCAACCAAACCGTTATTCATTCGTGATTGC
GCCTGAGCGAGACGAAATACGCGATCGCTGTTAAAAGGACAATTACAAACAGGAATCGAATGCAACCGGC
GCAGGAACACTGCCAGCGCATCAACAATATTTTCACCTGAATCAGGATATTCTTCTAATACCTGGAATGC
TGTTTTCCCGGGGATCGCAGTGGTGAGTAACCATGCATCATCAGGAGTACGGATAAAATGCTTGATGGTC
GGAAGAGGCATAAATTCCGTCAGCCAGTTTAGTCTGACCATCTCATCTGTAACATCATTGGCAACGCTAC
CTTTGCCATGTTTCAGAAACAACTCTGGCGCATCGGGCTTCCCATACAATCGATAGATTGTCGCACCTGA
TTGCCCGACATTATCGCGAGCCCATTTATACCCATATAAATCAGCATCCATGTTGGAATTTAATCGCGGC
CTAGAGCAAGACGTTTCCCGTTGAATATGGCTCATAACACCCCTTGTATTACTGTTTATGTAAGCAGACA
GTTTTATTGTTCATGACCAAAATCCCTTAACGTGAGTTTTCGTTCCACTGAGCGTCAGACCCCGTAGAAA
AGATCAAAGGATCTTCTTGAGATCCTTTTTTTCTGCGCGTAATCTGCTGCTTGCAAACAAAAAAACCACC
GCTACCAGCGGTGGTTTGTTTGCCGGATCAAGAGCTACCAACTCTTTTTCCGAAGGTAACTGGCTTCAGC
AGAGCGCAGATACCAAATACTGTCCTTCTAGTGTAGCCGTAGTTAGGCCACCACTTCAAGAACTCTGTAG
CACCGCCTACATACCTCGCTCTGCTAATCCTGTTACCAGTGGCTGCTGCCAGTGGCGATAAGTCGTGTCT
TACCGGGTTGGACTCAAGACGATAGTTACCGGATAAGGCGCAGCGGTCGGGCTGAACGGGGGGTTCGTGC
ACACAGCCCAGCTTGGAGCGAACGACCTACACCGAACTGAGATACCTACAGCGTGAGCTATGAGAAAGCG
CCACGCTTCCCGAAGGGAGAAAGGCGGACAGGTATCCGGTAAGCGGCAGGGTCGGAACAGGAGAGCGCAC
GAGGGAGCTTCCAGGGGGAAACGCCTGGTATCTTTATAGTCCTGTCGGGTTTCGCCACCTCTGACTTGAG
CGTCGATTTTTGTGATGCTCGTCAGGGGGGCGGAGCCTATGGAAAAACGCCAGCAACGCGGCCTTTTTAC
GGTTCCTGGTCTTTTGCTGGCCTTTTGCTCACATGTTCTTTCCTGCGTTATCCCCTGATTCTGTGGATAA
CCGTATTACCGCCTTTGAGTGAGCTGATACCGCTCGCCGCAGCCGAACGACCGAGCGCAGCGAGTCAGTG
AGCGAGGAAGCGGAAGAGCGCCTGATGCGGTATTTTCTCCTTACGCATCTGTGCGGTATTTCACACCGCA
ATGGTGCACTCTCAGTACAATCTGCTCTGATGCCGCATAGTTAAGCCAGTATACACTCCGCTATCGCTAC
GTGACTGGGTCATGGCTGCGCCCCGACACCCGCCAACACCCGCTGACGCGCCCTGACGGGCTTGTCTGCT
CCCGGCATCCGCTTACAGACAAGCTGTGACCGTCTCCGGGAGCTGCATGTGTCAGAGGTTTTCACCGTCA
TCACCGAAACGCGCGAGGCAGCTGCGGTAAAGCTCATCAGCGTGGTCGTGAAGCGATTCACAGATGTCTG
CCTGTTCATCCGCGTCCAGCTCGTTGAGTTTCTCCAGAAGCGTTAATGTCTGGCTTCTGATAAAGCGGGC
CATGTTAAGGGCGGTTTTTTCCTGTTTGGTCACTGATGCCTCCGTGTAAGGGGGATTTCTGTTCATGGGG
GTAATGATACCGATGAAACGAGAGAGGATGCTCACGATACGGGTTACTGATGATGAACATGCCCGGTTAC
TGGAACGTTGTGAGGGTAAACAACTGGCGGTATGGATGCGGCGGGACCAGAGAAAAATCACTCAGGGTCA
ATGCCAGCGCTTCGTTAATACAGATGTAGGTGTTCCACAGGGTAGCCAGCAGCATCCTGCGATGCAGATC
CGGAACATAATGGTGCAGGGCGCTGACTTCCGCGTTTCCAGACTTTACGAAACACGGAAACCGAAGATCA
TTCATGTTGTTGCTCAGGTCGCAGACGTTTTGCAGCAGCAGTCGCTTCACGTTCGCTCGCGTATCGGTGA
TTCATTCTGCTAACCAGTAAGGCAACCCCGCCAGCCTAGCCGGGTCCTCAACGACAGGAGCACGATCATG
CGCACCCGTGGGGCCGCCATGCCGGCGATAATGGCCTGCTTCTCGCCGAAACGTTTGGTGGCGGGACCAG
TGACGAAGGCTTGAGCGAGGGCGTGCAAGATTCCGAATACCGCAAGCGACAGGCCGATCATCGTCGCGCT
CCAGCGAAAGCGGTCCTCGCCGAAAATGACCCAGAGCGCTGCCGGCACCTGTCCTACGAGTTGCATGATA
AAGAAGATAGTCATAAGTGCGGCGACGATAGTCATGCCCCGCGCCCACCGGAAGGAGCTGACTGGGTTGA
AGGCTCTCAAGGGCATCGGTCGAGATCCCGGTGCCTAATGAGTGAGCTAACTTACATTAATTGCGTTGCG
CTCACTGCCCGCTTTCCAGTCGGGAAACCTGTCGTGCCAGCTGCATTAATGAATCGGCCAACGCGCGGGG
AGAGGCGGTTTGCGTATTGGGCGCCAGGGTGGTTTTTCTTTTCACCAGTGAGACGGGCAACAGCTGATTG
CCCTTCACCGCCTGGCCCTGAGAGAGTTGCAGCAAGCGGTCCACGCTGGTTTGCCCCAGCAGGCGAAAAT
CCTGTTTGATGGTGGTTAACGGCGGGATATAACATGAGCTATCTTCGGTATCGTCGTATCCCACTACCGA
GATGTCCGCACCAACGCGCAGCCCGGACTCGGTAATGGCGCGCATTGCGCCCAGCGCCATCTGATCGTTG
GCAACCAGCATCGCAGTGGGAACGATGCCCTCATTCAGCATTTGCATGGTTTGTTGAAAACCGGACATGG
CACTCCAGTCGCCTTCCCGTTCCGCTATCGGCTGAATTTGATTGCGAGTGAGATATTTATGCCAGCCAGC
CAGACGCAGACGCGCCGAGACAGAACTTAATGGGCCCGCTAACAGCGCGATTTGCTGGTGACCCAATGCG
ACCAGATGCTCCACGCCCAGTCGCGTACCATCTTCATGGGAGAAAATAATACTGTTGATGGGTGTCTGGT
CAGAGACATCAAGAAATAACGCCGGAACATTAGTGCAGGCAGCTTCCACAGCAATGGCATCCTGGTCATC
CAGCGGATAGTTAATGATCAGCCCACTGACGCGTTGCGCGAGAAGATTGTGCACCGCCGCTTTACAGGCT
TCGACGCCGCTTCGTTCTACCATCGACACCACCACGCTGGCACCCAGTTGATCGGCGCGAGATTTAATCG
CCGCGACAATTTGCGACGGCGCGTGCAGGGCCAGACTGGAGGTGGCAACGCCAATCAGCAACGACTGTTT
GCCCGCCAGTTGTTGTGCCACGCGGTTGGGAATGTAATTCAGCTCCGCCATCGCCGCTTCCACTTTTTCC
CGCGTTTTCGCAGAAACGTGGCTGGCCTGGTTCACCACGCGGGAAACGGTCTGATAAGAGACACCGGCAT
ACTCTGCGACATCGTATAACGTTACTGGTTTCACATTCACCACCCTGAATTGACTCTCTTCCGGGCGCTA
TCATGCCATACCGCGAAAGGTTTTGCGCCATTCGATGGTGTCCGGGATCTCGACGCTCTCCCTTATGCGA
CTCCTGCATTAGGAAGCAGCCCAGTAGTAGGTTGAGGCCGTTGAGCACCGCCGCCGCAAGGAATGGTGCA
TGCAAGGAGATGGCGCCCAACAGTCCCCCGGCCACGGGGCCTGCCACCATACCCACGCCGAAACAAGCGC
TCATGAGCCCGAAGTGGCGAGCCCGATCTTCCCCATCGGTGATGTCGGCGATATAGGCGCCAGCAACCGC
ACCTGTGGCGCCGGTGATGCCGGCCACGATGCGTCCGGCGTAGAGGATCGAGATCGATCTCGATCCCGCG
AAATTAATACGACTCACTATAGGGGAATTGTGAGCGGATAACAATTCCCCTCTAGAAATAATTTTGTTTA
ACTTTAAGAAGGAGATATACATATGACCAGGGTGTCTATCCCTAAACCCGATGGCGGAATACGTAGCTTG
GCTATAGGAGCTATTGAAGATAGAATTGTCGAAAGAGCTGTTCTGGATGTTCTTGATCCAGTTGTGGACC
CCACACTTTCCCCGTGGAGTTTTGCATACAGGAGAGGCTTAGGCGTGAGGGATGCAGTTCGAGCTTTGGC
AGAAGCTAGGGAATCTGGTCTAGCTTTTGTTGTTCGTTGTGATATTGATGATTGTTTTGATTCGATCCCG
AGATGGCCTCTACTTAGGAGACTAAGAGAATTGGTTTCTGACGCTGAATTGGTTGCCTTGGTAGAAAGAT
TGGTTGGCAGACCAGTCACTGGAGAAAGGGCTTCCGGTGGTAGGGGATTGCATCAGGGCGGATCGCTCAG
TCCTTTGTTGGCCAACCTATATTTGGATACCTTTGATCGAGCATTGATGCGTCATGGACACCGTGTAGTT
AGATATGGAGATGATATAGCTATATCTGTTCCCGATAGGCCAACTGGACTTAGAGTATTGGATTTGGCTG
ATGCAGAAGCAGAAGCCCTGTCTTTGAGACTAAATACTGATGATAGACAAGTCATAGCTTTTGATGAAGG
AGTCCCTTTCTGTGGTCAGGTTGTTACTGCATCAAGCGGGCCAACAGCTGATTTACAAGCTAAACCTCTG
CAAGGTACAGTCTTTGTTACAACCCAAGGAGCATTGCTAAGAGTAAAAGGAGAACGACTTCGTGTCGAAG
ATGGAGACAGGCTACTGGCTAATGTAAATTTGAAGCGTGTGAGGCAAATAGTCTGTTTTGGTAGAGTAGG
AGTGACTTCTACCTTGTTACAAAGAATTGTAGAACGAGGAATAGAACTTGCTTGGTTATATGAGGATGGT
AGACATGCAGCTAGAGTAAGTGGGTTGGATGGTACTGATCCAGAGGTCCGTTTAGCCCAATATAGAGCTG
CTGATGATGCACGTCAGGCACTGAGAATAGCTAGGCAGTTAGTCGCTGGTAAAGTAACAAATATGAGAGT
TGGTCTTTTGCGAGCTGCTAGGGCTCAACAAGCTCCAGAGCTTGCTGATCGTCAGGCACGATTGGCCACA
GCTCGACAGTCAGCTTTGATTGCAGATTCTACTGCTGAATTGATGGGTTATGAGGGTTCAGCTACTAGAG
ATTATTTTGCTGGTCTTTCACAAATTTTGGGTCCTGAGTGGGGCTTTACTACTCGTCAAAGAAGGCCTCC
TCCTGACCCCGTGAATGCCATGCTTAGTTTTGGATATACCTTGCTGACTAATGAGGCACTCACGGCCTGT
CAGCTGGCTGGACTTGATCCATATCTCGGTATGTTACATTCTCCTAGAAGAAATAGACCTTCTTTGGCAT
TGGATTTAATCGAAGAACTCCGACCCGTTGTTGTTGATGCTACCGTTATTAGGCTAGTACGAACAGGACA
AGTTACTCCTAAGAACTTTACTCTGACAGATGATAGAGGATGTAGATTGGATGATCATGGTAGACGTGCC
TTTCTGGATGCTTATGAGCGTAGAATGCTAACACTTGTCCATCATCCTGTAGAACAAAGAAGAATACCGT
GGAGACATGTTTTGTTAGCACAAGCTAGAACACTTGCTGCTGTATTGTCATCGCGTCGTCCCGAATATAG
ACCCGTAGTATGGCGTTAACGTACGTTAACTTTAAGAAGGAGAACTTAAGATGTCCCGTGTTTGTTATGT
AGTTGCCTATGATATAGCCGATGACGACCGAAGGGCCGATCTCGCTATGTTTCTTTCAGGGTACGGTCCG
CGTGTTCAGTTGTCTGTGTTTGAAGTCGAATTGCCGGATGCTGATACAGCTGTTGCTTTTAGGGAGCGTT
TGCGTAGTTTAATAGACCCTAACGACGATCAAGTTCGTCTGTATCGACTCACTCCACAGGCATTGGGACA
GAGAATTATTTACGGAAGAAGGACCATTGAGGAGAGAGTTGACTTTTGGATCGTGTAACTCGAGATCCGG
CTGCTAACAAAGCCCGAAAGGAAGCTGAGTTGGCTGCTGCCACCGCTGAGCAATAACTAGCATAACCCCT
TGGGGCCTCTAAACGGGTCTTGAGGGGTTTTTTGCTGAAAGGAGGAACTATATCCGGATA
